Addgene plasmid #172834: pX330_TUBA1B sgRNA / hSpCas9
Purpose: Mammalian expression of a sgRNA targeting the intron 1 of TUBA1B (Zhong et al, eLife 2021) under the U6 promotor and hSpCas9 under the CAG promotor. This construct is based on pX330.
Depositing lab: Haining Zhong. Depositing organization: Oregon Health & Science University. Publication: High-fidelity, efficient, and reversible labeling of endogenous proteins using CRISPR-based designer exon insertion. Zhong H, Ceballos CC, Massengill CI, Muniak MA, Ma L, Qin M, Petrie SK, Mao T. Elife. 2021 Jun 8;10. pii: 64911. doi: 10.7554/eLife.64911. PubMed 34100715.
Backbone
  Vector backbone: pX330
  Backbone size w/o insert (bp): 8484
  Total vector size (bp): 8486
  Vector type: Mammalian Expression, CRISPR
Growth in bacteria
  Bacterial resistance: Ampicillin, 100 μg/mL
  Growth temperature: 37°C
  Growth strain: DH5alpha
  Copy number: High Copy
Gene/Insert
  Gene/Insert name: sgRNA targeting intron 1 of TUBA1B under the U6 promotor and hSpCas9 under the CAG promotor
Terms and licenses: Academic/Nonprofit Terms; Industry Terms: Not Available to Industry
How to cite: pX330_TUBA1B sgRNA / hSpCas9 was a gift from Haining Zhong (Addgene plasmid # 172834 ; http://n2t.net/addgene:172834 ; RRID:Addgene_172834)
