[The description below was written by a language model from this plasmid's Addgene catalogue record and pLannotate feature annotations shown in this document.]
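Description:
pX330_TUBA1B sgRNA / hSpCas9 is an 8,486 bp all-in-one CRISPR plasmid for mammalian expression, derived from the pX330 backbone. It is maintained in E. coli as a high-copy plasmid through a ColE1/pUC-type origin and selected with ampicillin via the β-lactamase gene. An f1 phage origin is also present. The automated annotation additionally picks up a single AAV2 inverted terminal repeat downstream of the Cas9 cassette and short bom and rop fragments. These appear to be backbone remnants, and with only one ITR annotated the record gives no indication that the plasmid is meant for AAV packaging.

The payload consists of two expression units. A human U6 RNA polymerase III promoter drives a single guide RNA, with the short spacer lying between the promoter and the S. pyogenes gRNA scaffold. According to the catalogue entry, the guide targets intron 1 of TUBA1B. The species of the target gene is not stated. Downstream, a CAG-type hybrid promoter (a CMV enhancer, a chicken β-actin promoter and a hybrid CBA/MVM intron) drives humanized S. pyogenes Cas9. The annotation splits this coding sequence into contiguous N- and C-terminal portions, but it forms one continuous open reading frame. It is followed by a C-terminal nucleoplasmin bipartite nuclear localization signal and a bovine growth hormone polyadenylation signal. The stretch between the intron and the annotated Cas9 start carries no annotation.

Transfecting the plasmid supplies both the nuclease and the guide needed to cut within the TUBA1B intron. The associated publication describes CRISPR-based designer exon insertion for labeling endogenous proteins, so this plasmid presumably provides the cleavage component, used alongside a separate donor that is not part of this record.
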