Features (pLannotate 1.2.2; 18 found; start..end, strand, type, name):
      1..241     +  promoter       U6 promoter: RNA polymerase III promoter for human U6 snRNA
    270..345     +  misc_RNA       gRNA scaffold: guide RNA scaffold for the Streptococcus pyogenes CRISPR/Cas9 system
    352..395     +  misc_RNA       gRNA scaffold (fragment): guide RNA scaffold for the Streptococcus pyogenes CRISPR/Cas9 system
    442..727     +  enhancer       CMV enhancer: human cytomegalovirus immediate early enhancer; contains an 18-bp deletion relative to the standard CMV enhancer
    729..985     +  promoter       chicken β-actin promoter: contains a 21-bp deletion relative to the standard chicken β-actin promoter
    986..1213    +  intron         hybrid intron: hybrid between chicken β-actin (CBA) and minute virus of mice (MMV) introns (Gray et al., 2011)
   1351..2952    +  CDS            Cas9(N): N-terminal portion of Streptococcus pyogenes Cas9 (Zetsche et al., 2015)
   2953..5451    +  CDS            Cas9(C): C-terminal portion of Streptococcus pyogenes Cas9 (Zetsche et al., 2015)
   5452..5499    +  CDS            nucleoplasmin NLS: bipartite nuclear localization signal from nucleoplasmin
   5533..5644    +  polyA_signal   bGH poly(A) signal: bovine growth hormone polyadenylation signal
   5749..5889    +  repeat_region  AAV2 ITR: inverted terminal repeat of adeno-associated virus serotype 2 inverted
   5894..5945    -  misc_feature   bom (fragment): basis of mobility region from pBR322
   5964..6419    +  rep_origin     f1 ori (sequence partly withheld): f1 bacteriophage origin of replication; arrow indicates direction of (+) strand synthesis
   6420..6469    -  misc_feature   bom (fragment): basis of mobility region from pBR322
   6571..6606    -  CDS            rop (fragment): Rop protein, which maintains plasmids at low copy number; rop
   6701..6805    +  promoter       AmpR promoter: bla
   6806..7666    +  CDS            AmpR: β-lactamase; bla; confers resistance to ampicillin, carbenicillin, and related antibiotics
   7837..8425    +  rep_origin     ori: high-copy-number ColE1/pMB1/pBR322/pUC origin of replication
>Addgene plasmid #172834 | pX330_TUBA1B sgRNA / hSpCas9 | addgene full sequence | sequence record 340790 | Addgene NGS Result
GAGGGCCTATTTCCCATGATTCCTTCATATTTGCATATACGATACAAGGCTGTTAGAGAGATAATTGGAA
TTAATTTGACTGTAAACACAAAGATATTAGTACAAAATACGTGACGTAGAAAGTAATAATTTCTTGGGTA
GTTTGCAGTTTTAAAATTATGTTTTAAAATGGACTATCATATGCTTACCGTAACTTGAAAGTATTTCGAT
TTCTTGGCTTTATATATCTTGTGGAAAGGACGAAACACCGCGCGCGCGTCCACCCAAGGGTTTTAGAGCT
AGAAATAGCAAGTTAAAATAAGGCTAGTCCGTTATCAACTTGAAAAAGTGGCACCGAGTCGGTGCTTTTT
TGTTTTAGAGCTAGAAATAGCAAGTTAAAATAAGGCTAGTCCGTTTTTAGCGCGTGCGCCAATTCTGCAG
ACAAATGGCTCTAGAGGTACCCGTTACATAACTTACGGTAAATGGCCCGCCTGGCTGACCGCCCAACGAC
CCCCGCCCATTGACGTCAATAGTAACGCCAATAGGGACTTTCCATTGACGTCAATGGGTGGAGTATTTAC
GGTAAACTGCCCACTTGGCAGTACATCAAGTGTATCATATGCCAAGTACGCCCCCTATTGACGTCAATGA
CGGTAAATGGCCCGCCTGGCATTGTGCCCAGTACATGACCTTATGGGACTTTCCTACTTGGCAGTACATC
TACGTATTAGTCATCGCTATTACCATGGTCGAGGTGAGCCCCACGTTCTGCTTCACTCTCCCCATCTCCC
CCCCCTCCCCACCCCCAATTTTGTATTTATTTATTTTTTAATTATTTTGTGCAGCGATGGGGGCGGGGGG
GGGGGGGGGGCGGGGCSAGGGGCGGGGCGGGGCGAGGSGGAGAGGTGCGGCGGCAGCCAATCAGAGCGGC
GCGCTCCGAAAGTTTCCTTTTATGGCGAGGCGGCGGCGGCGGCGGCCCTATAAAAAGCGAAGCGCGCGGC
GGGCGGGAGTCGCTGCGCGCTGCCTTCGCCCCGTGCCCCGCTCCGCCGCCGCCTCGCGCCGCCCGCCCCG
GCTCTGACTGACCGCGTTACTCCCACAGGTGAGCGGGCGGGACGGCCCTTCTCCTCCGGGCTGTAATTAG
CTGAGCAAGAGGTAAGGGTTTAAGGGATGGTTGGTTGGTGGGGTATTAATGTTTAATTACCTGGAGCACC
TGCCTGAAATCACTTTTTTTCAGGTTGGACCGGTGCCACCATGGACTATAAGGACCACGACGGAGACTAC
AAGGATCATGATATTGATTACAAAGACGATGACGATAAGATGGCCCCAAAGAAGAAGCGGAAGGTCGGTA
TCCACGGAGTCCCAGCAGCCGACAAGAAGTACAGCATCGGCCTGGACATCGGCACCAACTCTGTGGGCTG
GGCCGTGATCACCGACGAGTACAAGGTGCCCAGCAAGAAATTCAAGGTGCTGGGCAACACCGACCGGCAC
AGCATCAAGAAGAACCTGATCGGAGCCCTGCTGTTCGACAGCGGCGAAACAGCCGAGGCCACCCGGCTGA
AGAGAACCGCCAGAAGAAGATACACCAGACGGAAGAACCGGATCTGCTATCTGCAAGAGATCTTCAGCAA
CGAGATGGCCAAGGTGGACGACAGCTTCTTCCACAGACTGGAAGAGTCCTTCCTGGTGGAAGAGGATAAG
AAGCACGAGCGGCACCCCATCTTCGGCAACATCGTGGACGAGGTGGCCTACCACGAGAAGTACCCCACCA
TCTACCACCTGAGAAAGAAACTGGTGGACAGCACCGACAAGGCCGACCTGCGGCTGATCTATCTGGCCCT
GGCCCACATGATCAAGTTCCGGGGCCACTTCCTGATCGAGGGCGACCTGAACCCCGACAACAGCGACGTG
GACAAGCTGTTCATCCAGCTGGTGCAGACCTACAACCAGCTGTTCGAGGAAAACCCCATCAACGCCAGCG
GCGTGGACGCCAAGGCCATCCTGTCTGCCAGACTGAGCAAGAGCAGACGGCTGGAAAATCTGATCGCCCA
GCTGCCCGGCGAGAAGAAGAATGGCCTGTTCGGAAACCTGATTGCCCTGAGCCTGGGCCTGACCCCCAAC
TTCAAGAGCAACTTCGACCTGGCCGAGGATGCCAAACTGCAGCTGAGCAAGGACACCTACGACGACGACC
TGGACAACCTGCTGGCCCAGATCGGCGACCAGTACGCCGACCTGTTTCTGGCCGCCAAGAACCTGTCCGA
CGCCATCCTGCTGAGCGACATCCTGAGAGTGAACACCGAGATCACCAAGGCCCCCCTGAGCGCCTCTATG
ATCAAGAGATACGACGAGCACCACCAGGACCTGACCCTGCTGAAAGCTCTCGTGCGGCAGCAGCTGCCTG
AGAAGTACAAAGAGATTTTCTTCGACCAGAGCAAGAACGGCTACGCCGGCTACATTGACGGCGGAGCCAG
CCAGGAAGAGTTCTACAAGTTCATCAAGCCCATCCTGGAAAAGATGGACGGCACCGAGGAACTGCTCGTG
AAGCTGAACAGAGAGGACCTGCTGCGGAAGCAGCGGACCTTCGACAACGGCAGCATCCCCCACCAGATCC
ACCTGGGAGAGCTGCACGCCATTCTGCGGCGGCAGGAAGATTTTTACCCATTCCTGAAGGACAACCGGGA
AAAGATCGAGAAGATCCTGACCTTCCGCATCCCCTACTACGTGGGCCCTCTGGCCAGGGGAAACAGCAGA
TTCGCCTGGATGACCAGAAAGAGCGAGGAAACCATCACCCCCTGGAACTTCGAGGAAGTGGTGGACAAGG
GCGCTTCCGCCCAGAGCTTCATCGAGCGGATGACCAACTTCGATAAGAACCTGCCCAACGAGAAGGTGCT
GCCCAAGCACAGCCTGCTGTACGAGTACTTCACCGTGTATAACGAGCTGACCAAAGTGAAATACGTGACC
GAGGGAATGAGAAAGCCCGCCTTCCTGAGCGGCGAGCAGAAAAAGGCCATCGTGGACCTGCTGTTCAAGA
CCAACCGGAAAGTGACCGTGAAGCAGCTGAAAGAGGACTACTTCAAGAAAATCGAGTGCTTCGACTCCGT
GGAAATCTCCGGCGTGGAAGATCGGTTCAACGCCTCCCTGGGCACATACCACGATCTGCTGAAAATTATC
AAGGACAAGGACTTCCTGGACAATGAGGAAAACGAGGACATTCTGGAAGATATCGTGCTGACCCTGACAC
TGTTTGAGGACAGAGAGATGATCGAGGAACGGCTGAAAACCTATGCCCACCTGTTCGACGACAAAGTGAT
GAAGCAGCTGAAGCGGCGGAGATACACCGGCTGGGGCAGGCTGAGCCGGAAGCTGATCAACGGCATCCGG
GACAAGCAGTCCGGCAAGACAATCCTGGATTTCCTGAAGTCCGACGGCTTCGCCAACAGAAACTTCATGC
AGCTGATCCACGACGACAGCCTGACCTTTAAAGAGGACATCCAGAAAGCCCAGGTGTCCGGCCAGGGCGA
TAGCCTGCACGAGCACATTGCCAATCTGGCCGGCAGCCCCGCCATTAAGAAGGGCATCCTGCAGACAGTG
AAGGTGGTGGACGAGCTCGTGAAAGTGATGGGCCGGCACAAGCCCGAGAACATCGTGATCGAAATGGCCA
GAGAGAACCAGACCACCCAGAAGGGACAGAAGAACAGCCGCGAGAGAATGAAGCGGATCGAAGAGGGCAT
CAAAGAGCTGGGCAGCCAGATCCTGAAAGAACACCCCGTGGAAAACACCCAGCTGCAGAACGAGAAGCTG
TACCTGTACTACCTGCAGAATGGGCGGGATATGTACGTGGACCAGGAACTGGACATCAACCGGCTGTCCG
ACTACGATGTGGACCATATCGTGCCTCAGAGCTTTCTGAAGGACGACTCCATCGACAACAAGGTGCTGAC
CAGAAGCGACAAGAACCGGGGCAAGAGCGACAACGTGCCCTCCGAAGAGGTCGTGAAGAAGATGAAGAAC
TACTGGCGGCAGCTGCTGAACGCCAAGCTGATTACCCAGAGAAAGTTCGACAATCTGACCAAGGCCGAGA
GAGGCGGCCTGAGCGAACTGGATAAGGCCGGCTTCATCAAGAGACAGCTGGTGGAAACCCGGCAGATCAC
AAAGCACGTGGCACAGATCCTGGACTCCCGGATGAACACTAAGTACGACGAGAATGACAAGCTGATCCGG
GAAGTGAAAGTGATCACCCTGAAGTCCAAGCTGGTGTCCGATTTCCGGAAGGATTTCCAGTTTTACAAAG
TGCGCGAGATCAACAACTACCACCACGCCCACGACGCCTACCTGAACGCCGTCGTGGGAACCGCCCTGAT
CAAAAAGTACCCTAAGCTGGAAAGCGAGTTCGTGTACGGCGACTACAAGGTGTACGACGTGCGGAAGATG
ATCGCCAAGAGCGAGCAGGAAATCGGCAAGGCTACCGCCAAGTACTTCTTCTACAGCAACATCATGAACT
TTTTCAAGACCGAGATTACCCTGGCCAACGGCGAGATCCGGAAGCGGCCTCTGATCGAGACAAACGGCGA
AACCGGGGAGATCGTGTGGGATAAGGGCCGGGATTTTGCCACCGTGCGGAAAGTGCTGAGCATGCCCCAA
GTGAATATCGTGAAAAAGACCGAGGTGCAGACAGGCGGCTTCAGCAAAGAGTCTATCCTGCCCAAGAGGA
ACAGCGATAAGCTGATCGCCAGAAAGAAGGACTGGGACCCTAAGAAGTACGGCGGCTTCGACAGCCCCAC
CGTGGCCTATTCTGTGCTGGTGGTGGCCAAAGTGGAAAAGGGCAAGTCCAAGAAACTGAAGAGTGTGAAA
GAGCTGCTGGGGATCACCATCATGGAAAGAAGCAGCTTCGAGAAGAATCCCATCGACTTTCTGGAAGCCA
AGGGCTACAAAGAAGTGAAAAAGGACCTGATCATCAAGCTGCCTAAGTACTCCCTGTTCGAGCTGGAAAA
CGGCCGGAAGAGAATGCTGGCCTCTGCCGGCGAACTGCAGAAGGGAAACGAACTGGCCCTGCCCTCCAAA
TATGTGAACTTCCTGTACCTGGCCAGCCACTATGAGAAGCTGAAGGGCTCCCCCGAGGATAATGAGCAGA
AACAGCTGTTTGTGGAACAGCACAAGCACTACCTGGACGAGATCATCGAGCAGATCAGCGAGTTCTCCAA
GAGAGTGATCCTGGCCGACGCTAATCTGGACAAAGTGCTGTCCGCCTACAACAAGCACCGGGATAAGCCC
ATCAGAGAGCAGGCCGAGAATATCATCCACCTGTTTACCCTGACCAATCTGGGAGCCCCTGCCGCCTTCA
AGTACTTTGACACCACCATCGACCGGAAGAGGTACACCAGCACCAAAGAGGTGCTGGACGCCACCCTGAT
CCACCAGAGCATCACCGGCCTGTACGAGACACGGATCGACCTGTCTCAGCTGGGAGGCGACAAAAGGCCG
GCGGCCACGAAAAAGGCCGGCCAGGCAAAAAAGAAAAAGTAAGAATTCCTAGAGCTCGCTGATCAGCCTC
GACTGTGCCTTCTAGTTGCCAGCCATCTGTTGTTTGCCCCTCCCCCGTGCCTTCCTTGACCCTGGAAGGT
GCCACTCCCACTGTCCTTTCCTAATAAAATGAGGAAATTGCATCGCATTGTCTGAGTAGGTGTCATTCTA
TTCTGGGGGGTGGGGTGGGGCAGGACAGCAAGGGGGAGGATTGGGAAGAGAATAGCAGGCATGCTGGGGA
GCGGCCGCAGGAACCCCTAGTGATGGAGTTGGCCACTCCCTCTCTGCGCGCTCGCTCGCTCACTGAGGCC
GGGCGACCAAAGGTCGCCCGACGCCCGGGCTTTGCCCGGGCGGCCTCAGTGAGCGAGCGAGCGCGCAGCT
GCCTGCAGGGGCGCCTGATGCGGTATTTTCTCCTTACGCATCTGTGCGGTATTTCACACCGCATA
[95 nt withheld, positions 5946-6040]
T
[46 nt withheld, positions 6042-6087]
C
[141 nt withheld, positions 6089-6229]
CCTTTGACGTTGGAGTCCACGTTCTTT
[37 nt withheld, positions 6257-6293]
ACTCTATCTCGGGCTATTCTTTTGATTTATAAGGGATTTTGCCGATTTCGGTCTATTGGTTAAAAAATGA
GCTGATTTAACAAAAATTTAACGCGAATTTTAACAAAATATTAACGTTTACAATTTTATGGTGCACTCTC
AGTACAATCTGCTCTGATGCCGCATAGTTAAGCCAGCCCCGACACCCGCCAACACCCGCTGACGCGCCCT
GACGGGCTTGTCTGCTCCCGGCATCCGCTTACAGACAAGCTGTGACCGTCTCCGGGAGCTGCATGTGTCA
GAGGTTTTCACCGTCATCACCGAAACGCGCGAGACGAAAGGGCCTCGTGATACGCCTATTTTTATAGGTT
AATGTCATGATAATAATGGTTTCTTAGACGTCAGGTGGCACTTTTCGGGGAAATGTGCGCGGAACCCCTA
TTTGTTTATTTTTCTAAATACATTCAAATATGTATCCGCTCATGAGACAATAACCCTGATAAATGCTTCA
ATAATATTGAAAAAGGAAGAGTATGAGTATTCAACATTTCCGTGTCGCCCTTATTCCCTTTTTTGCGGCA
TTTTGCCTTCCTGTTTTTGCTCACCCAGAAACGCTGGTGAAAGTAAAAGATGCTGAAGATCAGTTGGGTG
CACGAGTGGGTTACATCGAACTGGATCTCAACAGCGGTAAGATCCTTGAGAGTTTTCGCCCCGAAGAACG
TTTTCCAATGATGAGCACTTTTAAAGTTCTGCTATGTGGCGCGGTATTATCCCGTATTGACGCCGGGCAA
GAGCAACTCGGTCGCCGCATACACTATTCTCAGAATGACTTGGTTGAGTACTCACCAGTCACAGAAAAGC
ATCTTACGGATGGCATGACAGTAAGAGAATTATGCAGTGCTGCCATAACCATGAGTGATAACACTGCGGC
CAACTTACTTCTGACAACGATCGGAGGACCGAAGGAGCTAACCGCTTTTTTGCACAACATGGGGGATCAT
GTAACTCGCCTTGATCGTTGGGAACCGGAGCTGAATGAAGCCATACCAAACGACGAGCGTGACACCACGA
TGCCTGTAGCAATGGCAACAACGTTGCGCAAACTATTAACTGGCGAACTACTTACTCTAGCTTCCCGGCA
ACAATTAATAGACTGGATGGAGGCGGATAAAGTTGCAGGACCACTTCTGCGCTCGGCCCTTCCGGCTGGC
TGGTTTATTGCTGATAAATCTGGAGCCGGTGAGCGTGGAAGCCGCGGTATCATTGCAGCACTGGGGCCAG
ATGGTAAGCCCTCCCGTATCGTAGTTATCTACACGACGGGGAGTCAGGCAACTATGGATGAACGAAATAG
ACAGATCGCTGAGATAGGTGCCTCACTGATTAAGCATTGGTAACTGTCAGACCAAGTTTACTCATATATA
CTTTAGATTGATTTAAAACTTCATTTTTAATTTAAAAGGATCTAGGTGAAGATCCTTTTTGATAATCTCA
TGACCAAAATCCCTTAACGTGAGTTTTCGTTCCACTGAGCGTCAGACCCCGTAGAAAAGATCAAAGGATC
TTCTTGAGATCCTTTTTTTCTGCGCGTAATCTGCTGCTTGCAAACAAAAAAACCACCGCTACCAGCGGTG
GTTTGTTTGCCGGATCAAGAGCTACCAACTCTTTTTCCGAAGGTAACTGGCTTCAGCAGAGCGCAGATAC
CAAATACTGTTCTTCTAGTGTAGCCGTAGTTAGGCCACCACTTCAAGAACTCTGTAGCACCGCCTACATA
CCTCGCTCTGCTAATCCTGTTACCAGTGGCTGCTGCCAGTGGCGATAAGTCGTGTCTTACCGGGTTGGAC
TCAAGACGATAGTTACCGGATAAGGCGCAGCGGTCGGGCTGAACGGGGGGTTCGTGCACACAGCCCAGCT
TGGAGCGAACGACCTACACCGAACTGAGATACCTACAGCGTGAGCTATGAGAAAGCGCCACGCTTCCCGA
AGGGAGAAAGGCGGACAGGTATCCGGTAAGCGGCAGGGTCGGAACAGGAGAGCGCACGAGGGAGCTTCCA
GGGGGAAACGCCTGGTATCTTTATAGTCCTGTCGGGTTTCGCCACCTCTGACTTGAGCGTCGATTTTTGT
GATGCTCGTCAGGGGGGCGGAGCCTATGGAAAAACGCCAGCAACGCGGCCTTTTTACGGTTCCTGGCCTT
TTGCTGGCCTTTTGCTCACATGT
